>Addgene plasmid #23244 | pLM-mCerulean-cMyc | depositor full sequence | sequence record 10638 | Author sequence
CAATCAACCTCTGGATTACAAAATTTGTGAAAGATTGACTGGTATTCTTAACTATGTTGCTCCTTTTACG
CTATGTGGATACGCTGCTTTAATGCCTTTGTATCATGCTATTGCTTCCCGTATGGCTTTCATTTTCTCCT
CCTTGTATAAATCCTGGTTGCTGTCTCTTTATGAGGAGTTGTGGCCCGTTGTCAGGCAACGTGGCGTGGT
GTGCACTGTGTTTGCTGACGCAACCCCCACTGGTTGGGGCATTGCCACCACCTGTCAGCTCCTTTCCGGG
ACTTTCGCTTTCCCCCTCCCTATTGCCACGGCGGAACTCATCGCCGCCTGCCTTGCCCGCTGCTGGACAG
GGGCTCGGCTGTTGGGCACTGACAATTCCGTGGTGTTGTCGGGGAAGCTGACGTCCTTTCCATGGCTGCT
CGCCTGTGTTGCCACCTGGATTCTGCGCGGGACGTCCTTCTGCTACGTCCCTTCGGCCCTCAATCCAGCG
GACCTTCCTTCCCGCGGCCTGCTGCCGGCTCTGCGGCCTCTTCCGCGTCTTCGCCTTCGCCCTCAGACGA
GTCGGATCTCCCTTTGGGCCGCCTCCCCGCCTGGAATTCGAGCTCGGTACCTTTAAGACCAATGACTTAC
AAGGCAGCTGTAGATCTTAGCCACTTTTTAAAAGAAAAGGGGGGACTGGAAGGGCTAATTCACTCCCAAC
GAAGACAAGATATCCTGCTAGCTCCGGATCCGGACCTGTACTGGGTCTCTCTGGTTAGACCAGATCTGAG
CCTGGGAGCTCTCTGGCTAACTAGGGAACCCACTGCTTAAGCCTCAATAAAGCTTGCCTTGAGTGCTTCA
AGTAGTGTGTGCCCGTCTGTTGTGTGACTCTGGTAACTAGAGATCCCTCAGACCCTTTTAGTCAGTGTGG
AAAATCTCTAGCAGTAGTAGTTCATGTCATCTTATTATTCAGTATTTATAACTTGCAAAGAAATGAATAT
CAGAGAGTGAGAGGAACTTGTTTATTGCAGCTTATAATGGTTACAAATAAAGCAATAGCATCACAAATTT
CACAAATAAAGCATTTTTTTCACTGCATTCTAGTTGTGGTTTGTCCAAACTCATCAATGTATCTTATCAT
GTCTGGCTCTAGCTATCCCGCCCCTAACTCCGCCCAGTTCCGCCCATTCTCCGCCCCATGGCTGACTAAT
TTTTTTTATTTATGCAGAGGCCGAGGCCGCCTCGGCCTCTGAGCTATTCCAGAAGTAGTGAGGAGGCTTT
TTTGGAGGCCTAGGCTTTTGCGTCGAGACGTACCCAATTCGCCCTATAGTGAGTCGTATTACGCGCGCTC
ACTGGCCGTCGTTTTACAACGTCGTGACTGGGAAAACCCTGGCGTTACCCAACTTAATCGCCTTGCAGCA
CATCCCCCTTTCGCCAGCTGGCGTAATAGCGAAGAGGCCCGCACCGATCGCCCTTCCCAACAGTTGCGCA
GCCTGAATGGCGAATGGCGCG
[124 nt withheld, positions 1492-1615]
C
[91 nt withheld, positions 1617-1707]
A
[49 nt withheld, positions 1709-1757]
CCTTTGACGTTGGAGTCCACGTTCTTT
[37 nt withheld, positions 1785-1821]
ACCCTATCTCGGTCTATTCTTTTGATTTATAAGGGATTTTGCCGATTTCGGCCTATTGGTTAAAAAATGA
GCTGATTTAACAAAAATTTAACGCGAATTTTAACAAAATATTAACGTTTACAATTTCCCAGGTGGCACTT
TTCGGGGAAATGTGCGCGGAACCCCTATTTGTTTATTTTTCTAAATACATTCAAATATGTATCCGCTCAT
GAGACAATAACCCTGATAAATGCTTCAATAATATTGAAAAAGGAAGAGTATGAGTATTCAACATTTCCGT
GTCGCCCTTATTCCCTTTTTTGCGGCATTTTGCCTTCCTGTTTTTGCTCACCCAGAAACGCTGGTGAAAG
TAAAAGATGCTGAAGATCAGTTGGGTGCACGAGTGGGTTACATCGAACTGGATCTCAACAGCGGTAAGAT
CCTTGAGAGTTTTCGCCCCGAAGAACGTTTTCCAATGATGAGCACTTTTAAAGTTCTGCTATGTGGCGCG
GTATTATCCCGTATTGACGCCGGGCAAGAGCAACTCGGTCGCCGCATACACTATTCTCAGAATGACTTGG
TTGAGTACTCACCAGTCACAGAAAAGCATCTTACGGATGGCATGACAGTAAGAGAATTATGCAGTGCTGC
CATAACCATGAGTGATAACACTGCGGCCAACTTACTTCTGACAACGATCGGAGGACCGAAGGAGCTAACC
GCTTTTTTGCACAACATGGGGGATCATGTAACTCGCCTTGATCGTTGGGAACCGGAGCTGAATGAAGCCA
TACCAAACGACGAGCGTGACACCACGATGCCTGTAGCAATGGCAACAACGTTGCGCAAACTATTAACTGG
CGAACTACTTACTCTAGCTTCCCGGCAACAATTAATAGACTGGATGGAGGCGGATAAAGTTGCAGGACCA
CTTCTGCGCTCGGCCCTTCCGGCTGGCTGGTTTATTGCTGATAAATCTGGAGCCGGTGAGCGTGGGTCTC
GCGGTATCATTGCAGCACTGGGGCCAGATGGTAAGCCCTCCCGTATCGTAGTTATCTACACGACGGGGAG
TCAGGCAACTATGGATGAACGAAATAGACAGATCGCTGAGATAGGTGCCTCACTGATTAAGCATTGGTAA
CTGTCAGACCAAGTTTACTCATATATACTTTAGATTGATTTAAAACTTCATTTTTAATTTAAAAGGATCT
AGGTGAAGATCCTTTTTGATAATCTCATGACCAAAATCCCTTAACGTGAGTTTTCGTTCCACTGAGCGTC
AGACCCCGTAGAAAAGATCAAAGGATCTTCTTGAGATCCTTTTTTTCTGCGCGTAATCTGCTGCTTGCAA
ACAAAAAAACCACCGCTACCAGCGGTGGTTTGTTTGCCGGATCAAGAGCTACCAACTCTTTTTCCGAAGG
TAACTGGCTTCAGCAGAGCGCAGATACCAAATACTGTCCTTCTAGTGTAGCCGTAGTTAGGCCACCACTT
CAAGAACTCTGTAGCACCGCCTACATACCTCGCTCTGCTAATCCTGTTACCAGTGGCTGCTGCCAGTGGC
GATAAGTCGTGTCTTACCGGGTTGGACTCAAGACGATAGTTACCGGATAAGGCGCAGCGGTCGGGCTGAA
CGGGGGGTTCGTGCACACAGCCCAGCTTGGAGCGAACGACCTACACCGAACTGAGATACCTACAGCGTGA
GCTATGAGAAAGCGCCACGCTTCCCGAAGGGAGAAAGGCGGACAGGTATCCGGTAAGCGGCAGGGTCGGA
ACAGGAGAGCGCACGAGGGAGCTTCCAGGGGGAAACGCCTGGTATCTTTATAGTCCTGTCGGGTTTCGCC
ACCTCTGACTTGAGCGTCGATTTTTGTGATGCTCGTCAGGGGGGCGGAGCCTATGGAAAAACGCCAGCAA
CGCGGCCTTTTTACGGTTCCTGGCCTTTTGCTGGCCTTTTGCTCACATGTTCTTTCCTGCGTTATCCCCT
GATTCTGTGGATAACCGTATTACCGCCTTTGAGTGAGCTGATACCGCTCGCCGCAGCCGAACGACCGAGC
GCAGCGAGTCAGTGAGCGAGGAAGCGGAAGAGCGCCCAATACGCAAACCGCCTCTCCCCGCGCGTTGGCC
GATTCATTAATGCAGCTGGCACGACAGGTTTCCCGACTGGAAAGCGGGCAGTGAGCGCAACGCAATTAAT
GTGAGTTAGCTCACTCATTAGGCACCCCAGGCTTTACACTTTATGCTTCCGGCTCGTATGTTGTGTGGAA
TTGTGAGCGGATAACAATTTCACACAGGAAACAGCTATGACCATGATTACGCCAAGCGCGCAATTAACCC
TCACTAAAGGGAACAAAAGCTGGAGCTGCAAGCTTAATGTAGTCTTATGCAATACTCTTGTAGTCTTGCA
ACATGGTAACGATGAGTTAGCAACATGCCTTACAAGGAGAGAAAAAGCACCGTGCATGCCGATTGGTGGA
AGTAAGGTGGTACGATCGTGCCTTATTAGGAAGGCAACAGACGGGTCTGACATGGATTGGACGAACCACT
GAATTGCCGCATTGCAGAGATATTGTATTTAAGTGCCTAGCTCGATACAATAAACGGGTCTCTCTGGTTA
GACCAGATCTGAGCCTGGGAGCTCTCTGGCTAACTAGGGAACCCACTGCTTAAGCCTCAATAAAGCTTGC
CTTGAGTGCTTCAAGTAGTGTGTGCCCGTCTGTTGTGTGACTCTGGTAACTAGAGATCCCTCAGACCCTT
TTAGTCAGTGTGGAAAATCTCTAGCAGTGGCGCCCGAACAGGGACCTGAAAGCGAAAGGGAAACCAGAGC
TCTCTCGACGCAGGACTCGGCTTGCTGAAGCGCGCACGGCAAGAGGCGAGGGGCGGCGACTGGTGAGTAC
GCCAAAAATTTTGACTAGCGGAGGCTAGAAGGAGAGAGATGGGTGCGAGAGCGTCAGTATTAAGCGGGGG
AGAATTAGATCGCGATGGGAAAAAATTCGGTTAAGGCCAGGGGGAAAGAAAAAATATAAATTAAAACATA
TAGTATGGGCAAGCAGGGAGCTAGAACGATTCGCAGTTAATCCTGGCCTGTTAGAAACATCAGAAGGCTG
TAGACAAATACTGGGACAGCTACAACCATCCCTTCAGACAGGATCAGAAGAACTTAGATCATTATATAAT
ACAGTAGCAACCCTCTATTGTGTGCATCAAAGGATAGAGATAAAAGACACCAAGGAAGCTTTAGACAAGA
TAGAGGAAGAGCAAAACAAAAGTAAGACCACCGCACAGCAAGCGGCCGCTGATCTTCAGACCTGGAGGAG
GAGATATGAGGGACAATTGGAGAAGTGAATTATATAAATATAAAGTAGTAAAAATTGAACCATTAGGAGT
AGCACCCACCAAGGCAAAGAGAAGAGTGGTGCAGAGAGAAAAAAGAGCAGTGGGAATAGGAGCTTTGTTC
CTTGGGTTCTTGGGAGCAGCAGGAAGCACTATGGGCGCAGCCTCAATGACGCTGACGGTACAGGCCAGAC
AATTATTGTCTGGTATAGTGCAGCAGCAGAACAATTTGCTGAGGGCTATTGAGGCGCAACAGCATCTGTT
GCAACTCACAGTCTGGGGCATCAAGCAGCTCCAGGCAAGAATCCTGGCTGTGGAAAGATACCTAAAGGAT
CAACAGCTCCTGGGGATTTGGGGTTGCTCTGGAAAACTCATTTGCACCACTGCTGTGCCTTGGAATGCTA
GTTGGAGTAATAAATCTCTGGAACAGATTTGGAATCACACGACCTGGATGGAGTGGGACAGAGAAATTAA
CAATTACACAAGCTTAATACACTCCTTAATTGAAGAATCGCAAAACCAGCAAGAAAAGAATGAACAAGAA
TTATTGGAATTAGATAAATGGGCAAGTTTGTGGAATTGGTTTAACATAACAAATTGGCTGTGGTATATAA
AATTATTCATAATGATAGTAGGAGGCTTGGTAGGTTTAAGAATAGTTTTTGCTGTACTTTCTATAGTGAA
TAGAGTTAGGCAGGGATATTCACCATTATCGTTTCAGACCCACCTCCCAACCCCGAGGGGACCCGACAGG
CCCGAAGGAATAGAAGAAGAAGGTGGAGAGAGAGACAGAGACAGATCCATTCGATTAGTGAACGGATCTC
GACGGTATCGGTTAACTTTTAAAAGAAAAGGGGGGATTGGGGGGTACAGTGCAGGGGAAAGAATAGTAGA
CATAATAGCAACAGACATACAAACTAAAGAATTACAAAAACAAATTACAAAAATTCAAAATTTTATCGAT
CACGAGACTAGCCTCGAGAAGCTTGATATCGAATTCCCACGGGGTTGGGGTTGCGCCTTTTCCAAGGCAG
CCCTGGGTTTGCGCAGGGACGCGGCTGCTCTGGGCGTGGTTCCGGGAAACGCAGCGGCGCCGACCCTGGG
TCTCGCACATTCTTCACGTCCGTTCGCAGCGTCACCCGGATCTTCGCCGCTACCCTTGTGGGCCCCCCGG
CGACGCTTCCTGCTCCGCCCCTAAGTCGGGAAGGTTCCTTGCGGTTCGCGGCGTGCCGGACGTGACAAAC
GGAAGCCGCACGTCTCACTAGTACCCTCGCAGACGGACAGCGCCAGGGAGCAATGGCAGCGCGCCGACCG
CGATGGGCTGTGGCCAATAGCGGCTGCTCAGCGGGGCGCGCCGAGAGCAGCGGCCGGGAAGGGGCGGTGC
GGGAGGCGGGGTGTGGGGCGGTAGTGTGGGCCCTGTTCCTGCCCGCGCGGTGTTCCGCATTCTGCAAGCC
TCCGGAGCGCACGTCGGCAGTCGGCTCCCTCGTTGACCGAATCACCGACCTCTCTCCCCAGGGGGATCCA
CCGGTATGGTGAGCAAGGGCGAGGAGCTGTTCACCGGGGTGGTGCCCATCCTGGTCGAGCTGGACGGCGA
CGTAAACGGCCACAAGTTCAGCGTGTCCGGCGAGGGCGAGGGCGATGCCACCTACGGCAAGCTGACCCTG
AAGTTCATCTGCACCACCGGCAAGCTGCCCGTGCCCTGGCCCACCCTCGTGACCACCCTGACCTGGGGCG
TGCAGTGCTTCGCCCGCTACCCCGACCACATGAAGCAGCACGACTTCTTCAAGTCCGCCATGCCCGAAGG
CTACGTCCAGGAGCGCACCATCTTCTTCAAGGACGACGGCAACTACAAGACCCGCGCCGAGGTGAAGTTC
GAGGGCGACACCCTGGTGAACCGCATCGAGCTGAAGGGCATCGACTTCAAGGAGGACGGCAACATCCTGG
GGCACAAGCTGGAGTACAACGCCATCAGCGACAACGTCTATATCACCGCCGACAAGCAGAAGAACGGCAT
CAAGGCCAACTTCAAGATCCGCCACAACATCGAGGACGGCAGCGTGCAGCTCGCCGACCACTACCAGCAG
AACACCCCCATCGGCGACGGCCCCGTGCTGCTGCCCGACAACCACTACCTGAGCACCCAGTCCAAGCTGA
GCAAAGACCCCAACGAGAAGCGCGATCACATGGTCCTGCTGGAGTTCGTGACCGCCGCCGGGATCACTCT
CGGCATGGACGAGCTGTACAAGGGATCTGGAGCAACAAACTTCTCACTACTCAAACAAGCAGGTGACGTG
GAGGAGAATCCCGGCCCTATGCCCCTCAACGTTAGCTTCACCAACAGGAACTATGACCTCGACTACGACT
CGGTGCAGCCGTATTTCTACTGCGACGAGGAGGAGAACTTCTACCAGCAGCAGCAGCAGAGCGAGCTGCA
GCCCCCGGCGCCCAGCGAGGATATCTGGAAGAAATTCGAGCTGCTGCCCACCCCGCCCCTGTCCCCTAGC
CGCCGCTCCGGGCTCTGCTCGCCCTCCTACGTTGCGGTCACACCCTTCTCCCTTCGGGGAGACAACGACG
GCGGTGGCGGGAGCTTCTCCACGGCCGACCAGCTGGAGATGGTGACCGAGCTGCTGGGAGGAGACATGGT
GAACCAGAGTTTCATCTGCGACCCGGACGACGAGACCTTCATCAAAAACATCATCATCCAGGACTGTATG
TGGAGCGGCTTCTCGGCCGCCGCCAAGCTCGTCTCAGAGAAGCTGGCCTCCTACCAGGCTGCGCGCAAAG
ACAGCGGCAGCCCGAACCCCGCCCGCGGCCACAGCGTCTGCTCCACCTCCAGCTTGTACCTGCAGGATCT
GAGCGCCGCCGCCTCAGAGTGCATCGACCCCTCGGTGGTCTTCCCCTACCCTCTCAACGACAGCAGCTCG
CCCAAGTCCTGCGCCTCGCAAGACTCCAGCGCCTTCTCTCCGTCCTCGGATTCTCTGCTCTCCTCGACGG
AGTCCTCCCCGCAGGGCAGCCCCGAGCCCCTGGTGCTCCATGAGGAGACACCGCCCACCACCAGCAGCGA
CTCTGAGGAGGAACAAGAAGATGAGGAAGAAATCGATGTTGTTTCTGTGGAAAAGAGGCAGGCTCCTGGC
AAAAGGTCAGAGTCTGGATCACCTTCTGCTGGAGGCCACAGCAAACCTCCTCACAGCCCACTGGTCCTCA
AGAGGTGCCACGTCTCCACACATCAGCACAACTACGCAGCGCCTCCCTCCACTCGGAAGGACTATCCTGC
TGCCAAGAGGGTCAAGTTGGACAGTGTCAGAGTCCTGAGACAGATCAGCAACAACCGAAAATGCACCAGC
CCCAGGTCCTCGGACACCGAGGAGAATGTCAAGAGGCGAACACACAACGTCTTGGAGCGCCAGAGGAGGA
ACGAGCTAAAACGGAGCTTTTTTGCCCTGCGTGACCAGATCCCGGAGTTGGAAAACAATGAAAAGGCCCC
CAAGGTAGTTATCCTTAAAAAAGCCACAGCATACATCCTGTCCGTCCAAGCAGAGGAGCAAAAGCTCATT
TCTGAAGAGGACTTGTTGCGGAAACGACGAGAACAGTTGAAACACAAACTTGAACAGCTACGGAACTCTT
GTGCGTAAGTCGA
Features (pLannotate 1.2.2; 27 found; start..end, strand, type, name):
      2..590     +  misc_feature   WPRE: woodchuck hepatitis virus posttranscriptional regulatory element
    607..747     +  CDS            nef (fragment): NEF_HV1Z6 - Experimental evidence at protein level: Swiss-Prot protein existence level 1. Extracellular Nef protein targets CD4(+) T-lymphocytes for apoptosis by interacting with CXCR4 surface receptors. From Human immunodeficiency virus type 1 group M subtype D (isolate Z6) (HIV-1).
    743..923     +  LTR            5' LTR (truncated): truncated 5' long terminal repeat (LTR) from HIV-1
    995..1116    +  polyA_signal   SV40 poly(A) signal: SV40 polyadenylation signal
   1135..1270    +  rep_origin     SV40 ori: SV40 origin of replication
   1303..1321    -  promoter       T7 promoter: promoter for bacteriophage T7 RNA polymerase
   1329..1484    +  CDS            lacZα (fragment): LacZα fragment of β-galactosidase; lacZ fragment
   1492..1947    +  rep_origin     f1 ori (sequence partly withheld): f1 bacteriophage origin of replication; arrow indicates direction of (+) strand synthesis
   1976..2080    +  promoter       AmpR promoter: bla
   2081..2941    +  CDS            AmpR: β-lactamase; bla; confers resistance to ampicillin, carbenicillin, and related antibiotics
   3112..3700    +  rep_origin     ori: high-copy-number ColE1/pMB1/pBR322/pUC origin of replication
   3883..3975    +  CDS            lacI (fragment): lac repressor; lacI; The lac repressor binds to the lac operator to inhibit transcription in E. coli. This inhibition can be relieved by adding lactose or isopropyl-β-D-thiogalactopyranoside (IPTG).
   3988..4009    +  protein_bind   CAP binding site: CAP binding activates transcription in the presence of cAMP. E. coli catabolite activator protein
   4024..4054    +  promoter       lac promoter: promoter for the E. coli lac operon
   4062..4078    +  protein_bind   lac operator: The lac repressor binds to the lac operator to inhibit transcription in E. coli. This inhibition can be relieved by adding lactose or isopropyl-β-D-thiogalactopyranoside (IPTG). lac repressor encoded by lacI
   4123..4141    +  promoter       T3 promoter: promoter for bacteriophage T3 RNA polymerase
   4169..4390    +  promoter       RSV promoter: Rous sarcoma virus enhancer/promoter
   4397..4577    +  LTR            5' LTR (truncated): truncated 5' long terminal repeat (LTR) from HIV-1
   4621..4746    +  misc_feature   HIV-1 Ψ: packaging signal of human immunodeficiency virus type 1
   4730..5093    +  CDS            HIV-1 gag (fragment): gag protein from human immunodeficiency virus 1; gag
   5188..5524    +  ncRNA          RRE: Accession: RF00036 - HIV Rev response element
   5849..5949    +  CDS            Rev (fragment): human immunodeficiency virus 1 (HIV-1) Rev protein; rev; enhances nuclear export of unspliced and incompletely spliced viral mRNAs
   5968..6085    +  misc_feature   cPPT/CTS: central polypurine tract and central termination sequence of HIV-1
   6105..6128    -  misc_feature   MCS (fragment): pBluescript multiple cloning site
   6132..6642    +  promoter       hPGK promoter: human phosphoglycerate kinase 1 promoter
   6657..7373    +  CDS            mCerulean: mCerulean is a basic (constitutively fluorescent) cyan fluorescent protein published in 2005, derived from Aequorea victoria. It is reported to be a very rapidly-maturing monomer.
   7440..8759    +  CDS            c-Myc: human c-Myc proto-oncogene
