[The description below was written by a language model from this plasmid's Addgene catalogue record, the feature table of its GenBank file and pLannotate feature annotations shown in this document.]
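Description:
pLM-mCerulean-cMyc is an HIV-1-derived lentiviral transfer vector of 8,764 bp that co-expresses a cyan fluorescent reporter and the human MYC proto-oncogene. The catalogue does not name a parental backbone. The feature table shows a pBluescript-type bacterial scaffold with a high-copy ColE1/pUC origin, an f1 origin, the ampicillin resistance gene with its own promoter, and remnants of the lac region flanked by T3 and T7 promoters. An SV40 origin and an SV40 poly(A) signal lie just downstream of the 3′ LTR.

An RSV enhancer/promoter is fused to a truncated 5′ LTR, an arrangement that typically drives Tat-independent transcription of the genomic RNA in packaging cells. It is followed by the Ψ packaging signal extending into a gag fragment, the Rev response element for nuclear export of unspliced RNA, and the cPPT/CTS, which aids nuclear import of the preintegration complex. The internal cassette uses the human PGK promoter to drive mCerulean followed by c-Myc. According to the insert name the two reading frames are joined by a 2A peptide, which corresponds to the short unannotated gap between them, so a single transcript should give two separate proteins and cyan fluorescence reports MYC expression. The cassette sits between AgeI and SalI sites. A WPRE downstream enhances transcript expression, and a nef fragment precedes the truncated 3′ LTR.

The associated publication concerns the stoichiometric and temporal requirements of Oct4, Sox2, Klf4 and c-Myc for human iPSC induction, which fits use of the fluorescent tag to monitor factor expression during reprogramming. The separate GenBank record covers only 721 bp spanning the SV40 poly(A) and an LTR. The depositor notes minor sequence discrepancies that are not known to affect function.
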