Addgene plasmid #23244: pLM-mCerulean-cMyc
Depositing lab: Michel Sadelain. Depositing organization: Memorial Sloan-Kettering Cancer Center. Publication: Stoichiometric and temporal requirements of Oct4, Sox2, Klf4, and c-Myc expression for efficient human iPSC induction and differentiation. Papapetrou EP, Tomishima MJ, Chambers SM, Mica Y, Reed E, Menon J, Tabar V, Mo Q, Studer L, Sadelain M. Proc Natl Acad Sci U S A. 2009 Aug 4. 106(31):12759-64. 10.1073/pnas.0904825106 PubMed 19549847.
Backbone
  Vector backbone: N/A
  Backbone size w/o insert (bp): 6655
  Vector type: Lentiviral
Growth in bacteria
  Bacterial resistance: Ampicillin, 100 μg/mL
  Growth temperature: 37°C
  Growth strain: Stbl3
  Copy number: High Copy
Gene/Insert
  Gene/Insert name: mCerulean-2A-MYC (alt name: cMyc)
  Species: H. sapiens (human); synthetic fluorescent protein
  Insert size (bp): 2109
  Entrez Gene: MYC (a.k.a. MRTL, MYCC, bHLHe39, c-Myc)
  Cloning method: Restriction Enzyme; 5′ cloning site AgeI (not destroyed); 3′ cloning site SalI (not destroyed)
  Sequencing primers: 5′ N/A; 3′ N/A
Terms and licenses: Academic/Nonprofit Terms; Industry Terms: Not Available to Industry
Depositor comments: There are some minor discrepancies between Addgene's quality control sequence and the depositor's assembled sequenced. These differences are not known to affect function.
How to cite: pLM-mCerulean-cMyc was a gift from Michel Sadelain (Addgene plasmid # 23244 ; http://n2t.net/addgene:23244 ; RRID:Addgene_23244)
