LOCUS       Exported 721 bp ds-DNA linear SYN 23-MAY-2021
DEFINITION  synthetic linear DNA
ACCESSION   .
VERSION     .
KEYWORDS    pLM-mCerulean-cMyc
SOURCE      synthetic DNA construct
  ORGANISM  synthetic DNA construct
REFERENCE   1 (bases 1 to 721)
  AUTHORS   Papapetrou EP, Tomishima MJ, Chambers SM, Mica Y, Reed E, Menon J,
            Tabar V, Mo Q, Studer L, Sadelain M
  TITLE     Stoichiometric and temporal requirements of Oct4, Sox2, Klf4, and
            c-Myc expression for efficient human iPSC induction and
            differentiation.
  JOURNAL   Proc Natl Acad Sci U S A. 2009 Aug 4. 106(31):12759-64.
  PUBMED    19549847
REFERENCE   2 (bases 1 to 721)
  AUTHORS   .
  TITLE     Direct Submission
  JOURNAL   Exported May 23, 2021 from SnapGene Server 1.1.58
            http://www.snapgene.com
FEATURES             Location/Qualifiers
     source          1..721
                     /organism="synthetic DNA construct"
                     /mol_type="other DNA"
     primer_bind     complement(37..56)
                     /label=SV40pro-F
                     /note="SV40 promoter/origin, forward primer"
     polyA_signal    158..279
                     /label=SV40 poly(A) signal
                     /note="SV40 polyadenylation signal"
     primer_bind     complement(169..188)
                     /label=EBV-rev
                     /note="SV40 polyA terminator, reverse primer"
     primer_bind     223..242
                     /label=SV40pA-R
                     /note="SV40 polyA, reverse primer"
     LTR             351..531
                     /label=5' LTR (truncated)
                     /note="truncated 5' long terminal repeat (LTR) from HIV-1"
ORIGIN
        1 ctcactactt ctggaatagc tcagaggccg aggcggcctc ggcctctgca taaataaaaa
       61 aaattagtca gccatggggc ggagaatggg cggaactggg cggagttagg ggcgggatgg
      121 gcggagttag gggcgggata gctagagcca gacatgataa gatacattga tgagtttgga
      181 caaaccacaa ctagaatgca gtgaaaaaaa tgctttattt gtgaaatttg tgatgctatt
      241 gctttatttg taaccattat aagctgcaat aaacaagttc ctctcactct ctgatattca
      301 tttctttgca agttataaat actgaataat aagatgacat gaactactac tgctagagat
      361 tttccacact gactaaaagg gtctgaggga tctctagtta ccagagtcac acaacagacg
      421 ggcacacact acttgaagca ctcaaggcaa gctttattga ggcttaagca gtgggttccc
      481 tagttagcca gagagctccc aggctcagat ctggtctaac cagagagacc cagtacaggt
      541 ccggatccgg agctagcagg atatcttgtc ttcgttggga gtgaattagc ccttccagtc
      601 cccccttttc ttttaaaaag tggctaagat ctacagctgc cttgtaagtc attggtctta
      661 aaggtaccga gctcgaattc caggcgggga ggcggcccaa agggagatcc gactcgtctg
      721 a
//
