>Addgene plasmid #23244 | pLM-mCerulean-cMyc | addgene partial sequence | sequence record 29101 | 23244 with EGFP-C
TCGGCATGGACGAGCTGTACAAGGGATCTGGAGCAACAAACTTCTCACTACTCAAACAAGCAGGTGACGT
GGAGGAGAATCCCGGCCCTATGCCCCTCAACGTTAGCTTCACCAACAGGAACTATGACCTCGACTACGAC
TCGGTGCAGCCGTATTTCTACTGCGACGAGGAGGAGAACTTCTACCAGCAGCAGCAGCAGAGCGAGCTGC
AGCCCCCGGCGCCCAGCGAGGATATCTGGAAGAAATTCGAGCTGCTGCCCACCCCGCCCCTGTCCCCTAG
CCGCCGCTCCGGGCTCTGCTCGCCCTCCTACGTTGCGGTCACACCCTTCTCCCTTCGGGGAGACAACGAC
GGCGGTGGCGGGAGCTTCTCCACGGCCGACCAGCTGGAGATGGTGACCGAGCTGCTGGGAGGAGACATGG
TGAACCAGAGTTTCATCTGCGACCCGGACGACGAGACCTTCATCAAAAACATCATCATCCAGGACTGTAT
GTGGAGCGGCTTCTCGGCCGCCGCCAAGCTCGTCTCAGAGAAGCTGGCCTCCTACCAGGCTGCGCGCAAA
GACAGCGGCAGCCCGAACCCCGCCCGCGGCCACAGCGTCTGCTCCACCTCCAGCTTGTACCTGCAGGATC
TGAGCGCCGCCGCCTCAGAGTGCATCGACCCCTCGGTGGTCTTCCCCTACCCTCTCAACGACAGCAGCTC
GCCCAAGTCCTGCGCCTCGCAAGACTCCNGCGCCTTCTCTCCGTCCTCGGATTCTCTGCTCTCCTCGACG
GAGTCCTCCCCGCAGGGCAGCCCCGAGCCCCTGGTGCTCCATGAGGAGACACCGCCCACCACCAGCAGCG
ACTCTGANGAGGAACAAGAAGATGAGGAAGAAATCGATGTTGTTTCTGTGGAAAAGAGGCAGGCTCCTGG
CAAAAGGTCAGAGTCTGGATCACCTTCTGCTGGAGGCNNCAGCAACCTCNT
