>Addgene plasmid #23244 | pLM-mCerulean-cMyc | addgene partial sequence | sequence record 53782 | EGFP-N 5'-CGTCGCCGTCCAGCTCGACCAG-3'
TCCTCGCCCTTGCTCACCATACCGGTGGATCCCCCTGGGGAGAGAGGTCGGTGATTCGGTCAACGAGGGA
GCCGACTGCCGACGTGCGCTCCGGAGGCTTGCAGAATGCGGAACACCGCGCGGGCAGGAACAGGGCCCAC
ACTACCGCCCCACACCCCGCCTCCCGCACCGCCCCTTCCCGGCCGCTGCTCTCGGCGCGCCCTGCTGAGC
AGCCGCTATTGGCCACAGCCCATCGCGGTCGGCGCGCTGCCATTGCTCCCTGGCGCTGTCCGTCTGCGAG
GGTACTAGTGAGACGTGCGGCTTCCGTTTGTCACGTCCGGCACGCCGCGAACCGCAAGGAACCTTCCCGA
CTTAGGGGCGGAGCAGGAAGCGTCGCCGGGGGGCCCACAAGGGTAGCGGCGAAGATCCGGGTGACGCTGC
GAACGGACGTGAAGAATGTGCGAGACCCAGGGTCGGCGCCGCTGCGTTTCCCGGAACCACGCCCAGAGCA
GCCGCGTCCCTGCGCAAACCCAGGGCTGCCTTGGAAAAGGCGCAACCCCAACCCCGTGGAATTCGATATC
AAGCTTCTCGAGGCTAGTCTCGTGATCGATAAAATTTTGAATTTTTGTAATTTGTTTTTGTAATTCTTTA
GTTTGTATGTCTGTTGCTATTATGTCTACTATTCTTTCCCCTGCACTGTACCCCCCAATCCCCCCTTTTC
TTTTAAAAGTTAACCGATACCGTCGAGATCCGTTCACTAATCGAATGGATCTGTCTCTGTCTCTCTCTCC
ACCTTCTTCTTCTATTCCTTCGGGCCTGTCGGGTCCCCTCGGGGTTGGGAGGTGGGTCTGAAACGATAAT
GGTGAATATCCCTGCCTAACTCTATTCACTATAGAAAGTACAGCAAAAACTATTCTTAAACCTACCAAGC
CTCCTACTATCATTATGAATAATTTTATATACCACAGCCAATTTGTTATGTTAAACCAATTCCACAAACT
TGCCCATTTATCTAATTCCAATAATT
